>Addgene plasmid #198157 | p6173 | addgene full sequence | sequence record 387011 | Addgene NGS Result
TTCGCCAGTTAATAGTTTGCGCAACGTTGTTGCCATTGCTACAGGCATCGTGGTGTCACGCTCGTCGTTT
GGTATGGCTTCATTCAGCTCCGGTTCCCAGCGATCAAGGCGAGTTACATGATCCCCCATGTTGTGCAAAA
AAGCGGTTAGCTCCTTCGGTCCTCCGATCGTTGTCAGAAGTAAGTTGGCCGCAGTGTTATCACTCATGGT
TATGGCAGCACTGCATAATTCTCTTACTGTCATGCCATCCGTAAGATGCTTTTCTGTGACTGGTGAGTAC
TCAACCAAGTCATTCTGAGAATAGTGTATGCGGCGACCGAGTTGCTCTTGCCCGGAGTCAATACGGGATA
ATACCGCGCCACATAGCAGAACTTTAAAAGTGCTCATCATTGGAAAACGTTCTTCGGGGCGAAAACTCTC
AAGGATCTTACCGCTGTTGAGATCCAGTTCGATGTAACCCACTCGTGCACCCAACTGATCTTCAGCATCT
TTTACTTTCACCAGCGTTTCTGGGTGAGCAAAAACAGGAAGGCAAAATGCCGCAAAAAAGGGAATAAGGG
CGACACGGAAATGTTGAATACTCATACTCTTCCTTTTTCAATATTATTGAAGCATTTATCAGGGTTATTG
TCTCATGAGCTGATACATATTTGAATGTATTTAGAAAAATAAACAAATAGGGGTTCCGCGCACATTTCCC
CGAAAAGTGCCACCTAAATTGTAAGCGTTAATATTTTGTTAAAATTCGCGTTAAATTTTTGTTAAATCAG
CTCATTTTTTAACCAATAGGCCGAAATCGGCAAAATCCCTTATAAATCAAAAGAATAGACCGAGATAGGG
T
[37 nt withheld, positions 842-878]
AAAGAACGTGGACTCCAACGTCAAAGG
[49 nt withheld, positions 906-954]
T
[91 nt withheld, positions 956-1046]
G
[124 nt withheld, positions 1048-1171]
CCCATTCGCCATTCAGGCTGCGCAACTGTTGGGAAGGGCGATCGGTGCGGGCCTCTTCGCTATTACGCCA
GCTGGCGAAAGGGGGATGTGCTGCAAGGCGATTAAGTTGGGTAACGCCAGGGTTTTCCCAGTCACGACGT
TGTAAAACGACGGCCAGTGAGCGCGCGTAATACGACTCACTATAGGGCGAATTGGGTACCCAGTATAAAA
TATACGGCAAATCTATGCTGCATAACTCGCACCGCCAGAAATTCTGGCTCATTCATCAGCTCGTAACGCC
TCAACCGCAATACATACTGCAAGTGTATCATCCATAGCGCCCTGGTTTTACTGTTTATGATCCGCCTCTT
TTTTCGAATGGTTGGCGCCGTTTTGTTGTGGTCAGAACGAAAATAATTCTCAACATAATTCAGATGTGTC
CAAAGAACGTTATGCGCTGTCCAGCGCCTGGCGTCGCATTCAACGCGCAATCAGGTGTAAATCTGATGTC
ATTTCTAAACCCAGGCTGATTCAATCTCTTAAATAGAGTGTGGTTTTAATCAAAAAATGAGAGCAACGGA
TTGGATCTTGCTTTCGCGGTAAATAATCAAGGGAGTTATTATGCCAGTTACGTTAAGTTTTGGTAATCGT
CATAACTATGAAATTAATCATTCACGGCTAGCCCGTTTGATGAGTCCTGATAAAGAAGAAGCGCTATACA
TGGGGGTATGGGATAGATTTAAGGACTGCTTCAGAACACACAAAAAACAAGAGGTGCTGGAGGTATTATA
TACACTCATCCATGGATGTGAACGTGAAAATCAAGCTGAACTTAATGTTGATATAACCGGCATGGAGAAG
ATACATGCCTTTACACAATTAAAAGAATATGCTAATCCATCTCAACAAGACCGCTTTGTTATGCGTTTTG
ATATGAATCAGACACAAGTTTTATTTGAGATTGATGGCAAGGTTATTGATAAATGTAATTTGCATCGTCT
CCTCAATGTTTCAGAAAACTGTATTTTTAAAGTGATGGAAGAAGATGAAGAAGAGTTGTTTCTTAAAATA
TGTATTAAGTATGGAGAAAAAATTTCTCGCTATCCAGAATTATTAGAAGGATTTGCTAATAAACTTAAAG
ATGCAGTTAATGAGGATGATGACGTTAAGGATGAAGTTTATAAGCTTATGCGATCTGGAGAAGATCGAAA
AATGGAATGTGTTGAATGGAATGGTACTCTTACTGAAGAGGAGAAGAATAAACTACGCTGTCTTCAAATG
GGGTCTTTTAATATTACTACCCAATTTTTTAAAATAGGTTACTGGGAATTAGAGGGGGAAGTCCTGTTTG
ATATGGTTCATCCAACACTTAGCTATCTGCTACAAGCATATAAACCGTCATTGTCATCTGATTTAATAGA
AACTAACACCATGCTGTTTTCTGATGTATTAAATAAGGATGATGATGAGTCTCAAAATAATGACAGAGAA
ATTGATGCTATTCTAAGAAGAATATATAGATCACATAATAACACTTTATTTATAAGTGAAAAGTCGAGTT
GTCGCAATATGCTTATAGGCTCTGCGGCGTCTGCGGCGGGCGCGGGCGAAGCGGCGGCGGGATCCGAAAT
CGGTACTGGCTTTCCATTCGACCCCCATTATGTGGAAGTCCTGGGCGAGCGCATGCACTACGTCGATGTT
GGTCCGCGCGATGGCACCCCTGTGCTGTTCCTGCACGGTAACCCGACCTCCTCCTACGTGTGGCGCAACA
TCATCCCGCATGTTGCACCGACCCATCGCTGCATTGCTCCAGACCTGATCGGTATGGGCAAATCCGACAA
ACCAGACCTGGGTTATTTCTTCGACGACCACGTCCGCTTCATGGATGCCTTCATCGAAGCCCTGGGTCTG
GAAGAGGTCGTCCTGGTCATTCACGACTGGGGCTCCGCTCTGGGTTTCCACTGGGCCAAGCGCAATCCAG
AGCGCGTCAAAGGTATTGCATTTATGGAGTTCATCCGCCCTATCCCGACCTGGGACGAATGGCCAGAATT
TGCCCGCGAGACCTTCCAGGCCTTCCGCACCACCGACGTCGGCCGCAAGCTGATCATCGATCAGAACGTT
TTTATCGAGGGTACGCTGCCGATGGGTGTCGTCCGCCCGCTGACTGAAGTCGAGATGGACCATTACCGCG
AGCCGTTCCTGAATCCTGTTGACCGCGAGCCACTGTGGCGCTTCCCAAACGAGCTGCCAATCGCCGGTGA
GCCAGCGAACATCGTCGCGCTGGTCGAAGAATACATGGACTGGCTGCACCAGTCCCCTGTCCCGAAGCTG
CTGTTCTGGGGCACCCCAGGCGTTCTGATCCCACCGGCCGAAGCCGCTCGCCTGGCCAAAAGCCTGCCTA
ACTGCAAGGCTGTGGACATCGGCCCGGGTCTGAATCTGCTGCAAGAAGACAACCCGGACCTGATCGGCAG
CGGGATCGCGCGCTGGCTGTCTACTCTGGAGATTTCCGGTTACCCATACGACGTCCCAGACTACGCTTAA
TCTAGAGCGGCCGCCACCGCGGTGGAGCTCCAGCTTTTGTTCCCTTTAGTGAGGGTTAATTGCGCGCTTG
GCGTAATCATGGTCATAGCTGTTTCCTGTGTGAAATTGTTATCCGCTCACAATTCCACACAACATACGAG
CCGGAAGCATAAAGTGTAAAGCCTGGGGTGCCTAATGAGTGAGCTAACTCACATTAATTGCGTTGCGCTC
ACTGCCCGCTTTCCAGTCGGGAAACCTGTCGTGCCAGCTGCATTAATGAATCGGCCAACGCGCGGGGAGA
GGCGGTTTGCGTATTGGGCGCTCTTCCGCTTCCTCGCTCACTGACTCGCTGCGCTCGGTCGTTCGGCTGC
GGCGAGCGGTATCAGCTCACTCAAAGGCGGTAATACGGTTATCCACAGAATCAGGGGATAACGCAGGAAA
GAACATGTGAGATCTCTACGGGTCGGATTTTAAGTCGTCTTGGTAGGAGGCAGCCTGAATGGCGAATGCC
GATGCCCTTGAGAGCCTTCAACCCAGTCAGCTCCTTCCGGTGGGCGCGGGGCATGACTATCGTCGCCGCA
CTTATGACTGTCTTCTTTATCATGCAACTCGTAGGACAGGGTGCCGGCAGCGCTCTGGGTCATTTTCGGC
GAGGACCGCTTTCGCTGGAGCGCGACGATGATCGGCCTGTCGCTTGCGGTATTCGGAATCTTGCACGCCC
TCGCTCAAGCCTTCGTCACTGGTCCCGCCACCAAACGTTTCGGCGAGAAGCAGGCCATTATCGCCGGCAT
GGCGGCCGACGCGCTGGGCTACGTCTTGCTGGCGTTCGCGACGCGAGGCTGGATGGCCTTCCCCATTATG
ATTCTTCTCGCTTCCGGCGGCATCGGGATGCCCGCGTTGCAGGCCATGCTGTCCAGGCAGGTAGATGACG
ACCATCAGGGACAGCTTCAAGGATCGCTCGCGGCTCTTACCAGCCTAACTTCGATCATTGGACCGCTGAT
CGTCACGGCGATTTATGCCGCCTCGGCGAGCACATGGAACGGGTTGGCATGGATTGTAGGCGCCGCCCTA
TACCTTGTCTGCCTCCCCGCGTTGCGTCGCGGTGCATGGAGCCGGGCCACCTCGACCTGAATGGAAGCCG
GCGGCACCTCGCTAACGGATTCACCACTCCGCAGACCCGCCATAAAACGCCCTGAGAAGCCCGTGACGGG
CTTTTCTTGTATTATGGGTAGTTTCCTTGCATGAATCCATAAAAGGCGCCTGTAGTGCCATTTACCCCCA
TTCACTGCCAGAGCCGTGAGCGCAGCGAACTGAATGTCACGAAAAAGACAGCGACTCAGGTGCCTGATGG
TCGGAGACAAAAGGAATATTCAGCGATTTGCCCGAGCTTGCGAGGGTGCTACTTAATCCTTTAGGGTTTT
AAGGTCTGTTTTGTAGAGGAGCAAACAGCGTTTGCGACATCCTTTTGTAATACTGCGGAACTGACTAAAG
TAGTGAGTTATACACAGGGCTGGGATCTATTCTTTTTATCTTTTTTTATTCTTTCTTTATTCTATAAATT
ATAACCACTTGAATATAAACAAAAAAAACACACAAAGGTCTAGCGGAATTTACAGAGGGTCTAGCAGAAT
TTACAAGTTTTCCAGCAAAGGTCTAGCAGAATTTACAGATACCCACAACTCAAAGGAAAAGGACTAGTAA
TTATCATTGACTAGCCCATCTCAATTGGTATAGTGATTAAAATCACCTAGACCAATTGAGATGTATGTCT
GAATTAGTTGTTTTCAAAGCAAATGAACTAGCGATTAGTCGCTATGACTTAACGGAGCATGAAACCAAGC
TAATTTTATGCTGTGTGGCACTACTCAACCCCACGATTGAAAACCCTACAAGGAAAGAACGGACGGTATC
GTTCACTTATAACCAATACGCTCAGATGATGAACATCAGTAGGGAAAATGCTTATGGTGTATTAGCTAAA
GCAACCAGAGAGCTGATGACGAGAACTGTGGAAATCAGGAATCCTTTGGTTAAAGGCTTTGAGATTTTCC
AGTGGACAAACTATGCCAAGTTCTCAAGCGAAAAATTAGAATTAGTTTTTAGTGAAGAGATATTGCCTTA
TCTTTTCCAGTTAAAAAAATTCATAAAATATAATCTGGAACATGTTAAGTCTTTTGAAAACAAATACTCT
ATGAGGATTTATGAGTGGTTATTAAAAGAACTAACACAAAAGAAAACTCACAAGGCAAATATAGAGATTA
GCCTTGATGAATTTAAGTTCATGTTAATGCTTGAAAATAACTACCATGAGTTTAAAAGGCTTAACCAATG
GGTTTTGAAACCAATAAGTAAAGATTTAAACACTTACAGCAATATGAAATTGGTGGTTGATAAGCGAGGC
CGCCCGACTGATACGTTGATTTTCCAAGTTGAACTAGATAGACAAATGGATCTCGTAACCGAACTTGAGA
ACAACCAGATAAAAATGAATGGTGACAAAATACCAACAACCATTACATCAGATTCCTACCTACATAACGG
ACTAAGAAAAACACTACACGATGCTTTAACTGCAAAAATTCAGCTCACCAGTTTTGAGGCAAAATTTTTG
AGTGACATGCAAAGTAAGTATGATCTCAATGGTTCGTTCTCATGGCTCACGCAAAAACAACGAACCACAC
TAGATAACATACTGGCTAAATACGGAAGGATCTGAGGTTCTTATGGCTCTTGTATCTATCAGTGAAGCAT
CAAGACTAACAAACAAAAGTAGAACAACTGTTCACCGTTACATATCAAAGGGAAAACTGTCCATATGCAC
AGATGAAAACGGTGTAAAAAAGATAGATACATCAGAGCTTTTACGAGTTTTTGGTGCATTCAAAGCTGTT
CACCATGAACAGATCGACAATGTAACAGATGAACAGCATGTAACACCTAATAGAACAGGTGAAACCAGTA
AAACAAAGCAACTAGAACATGAAATTGAACACCTGAGACAACTTGTTACAGCTCAACAGTCACACATAGA
CAGCCTGAAACAGGCGATGCTGCTTATCGAATCAAAGCTGCCGACAACACGGGAGCCAGTGACGCCTCCC
GTGGGGAAAAAATCATGGCAATTCTGGAAGAAATAGCGCTTTCAGCCGGCAAACCGGCTGAAGCCGGATC
TGCGATTCTGATAACAAACTAGCAACACCAGAACAGCCCGTTTGCGGGCAGCAAAACCCGTACTTTTGGA
CGTTCCGGCGGTTTTTTGTGGCGAGTGGTGTTCGGGCGGTGCGCGCAAGATCCATTATGTTAAACGGGCG
AGTTTACATCTCAAAACCGCCCGCTTAACACCATCAGAAATCCTCAGCGCGATTTTAAGCACCAACCCCC
CCCCGTAACACCCAAATCCATACTGAAAGTGGCTTTGTTGAATAAATCAGATTTCGGGTAAGTCTCCCCC
GTAGCGGGTTGTGTTTTCAGGCAATACGCACGCTTTCAGGCATACCTGCTTTCGTCATTTTGTTCAGCGC
TCGTACCAGGGCCATAGCCTCCGCAACCTGACCATCGTAGTCACGCAGCGTCAGTGAACCCCCGAACAGA
GATCTGACGCTCAGTGGAACGAAAACTCACGTTAAGGGATTTTGGTCATGAGATTATCAAAAAGGATCTT
CACCTAGATCCTTTTAAATTAAAAATGAAGTTTTAAATCAATCTAAAGTATATATGAGTAAACTTGGTCT
GACAGTTACCAATGCTTAATCAGTGAGGCACCTATCTCAGCGATCTGTCTATTTCGTTCATCCATAGTTG
CCTGACTCCCCGTCGTGTAGATAACTACGATACGGGAGGGCTTACCATCTGGCCCCAGTGCTGCAATGAT
ACCGCGAGACCCACGCTCACCGGCTCCAGATTTATCAGCAATAAACCAGCCAGCCGGAAGGGCCGAGCGC
AGAAGTGGTCCTGCAACTTTATCCGCCTCCATCCAGTCTATTAATTGTTGCCGGGAAGCTAGAGTAAGTA
G
Features (pLannotate 1.2.2; 19 found; start..end, strand, type, name):
    586..690     -  promoter       AmpR promoter: bla
    743..1171    -  rep_origin     f1 ori (sequence partly withheld): f1 bacteriophage origin of replication; arrow indicates direction of (+) strand synthesis
   1176..1331    -  CDS            lacZα (fragment): LacZα fragment of β-galactosidase; lacZ fragment
   1339..1357    +  promoter       T7 promoter: promoter for bacteriophage T7 RNA polymerase
   1772..2728    +  CDS            sopD2: SOPD2_SALTY - Experimental evidence at protein level: Swiss-Prot protein existence level 1. Effector proteins function to alter host cell physiology and promote bacterial survival in host tissues. Contributes to the formation of Salmonella-induced filaments (Sifs) in infected epithelial cells and to replication in macrophages. From Salmonella typhimurium (strain LT2 / SGSC1412 / ATCC 700720).
   2777..3660    +  CDS            HaloTag® (fragment): modified bacterial dehalogenase that forms covalent bonds with chloroalkane derivatives
   3692..3721    -  misc_feature   MCS (fragment): pBluescript multiple cloning site
   3734..3752    -  promoter       T3 promoter: promoter for bacteriophage T3 RNA polymerase
   3797..3813    -  protein_bind   lac operator: The lac repressor binds to the lac operator to inhibit transcription in E. coli. This inhibition can be relieved by adding lactose or isopropyl-β-D-thiogalactopyranoside (IPTG). lac repressor encoded by lacI
   3821..3851    -  promoter       lac promoter: promoter for the E. coli lac operon
   3866..3887    -  protein_bind   CAP binding site: CAP binding activates transcription in the presence of cAMP. E. coli catabolite activator protein
   3900..3992    -  CDS            lacI (fragment): lac repressor; lacI; The lac repressor binds to the lac operator to inhibit transcription in E. coli. This inhibition can be relieved by adding lactose or isopropyl-β-D-thiogalactopyranoside (IPTG).
   3994..4122    -  rep_origin     RSF ori (fragment): Plasmids containing the RSF 1030 origin of replication can be propagated in E. coli cells that contain additional plasmids with compatible origins.
   4161..4177    +  CDS            lacZα (fragment): LacZα fragment of β-galactosidase; lacZ fragment
   4180..4801    +  CDS            TcR (fragment): tetracycline efflux protein; tet; confers resistance to tetracycline
   5166..5388    +  rep_origin     pSC101 ori: low-copy replication origin that requires the Rep101 protein
   5436..6386    +  CDS            Rep101: RepA protein needed for replication with the pSC101 origin; rep101
   7141..7269    -  CDS            TRA2_ECOLX (fragment): Protein predicted: Swiss-Prot protein existence level 4. Required for transposition of transposon Tn903. From Escherichia coli.
   7407..585     -  CDS            AmpR (across the origin): β-lactamase; bla; confers resistance to ampicillin, carbenicillin, and related antibiotics
