[The description below was written by a language model from this plasmid's Addgene catalogue record and pLannotate feature annotations shown in this document.]
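Description:
p6173 is a low-copy bacterial expression plasmid built on the pWSK29 backbone, carrying a mutant form of the Salmonella enterica serovar Typhimurium effector gene sopD2 fused to HaloTag. Replication relies on the pSC101 origin together with its Rep101 (RepA) initiator protein, which accounts for the low copy number. Selection is by ampicillin through the bla gene and its own promoter. The backbone also retains an f1 phage origin and the pBluescript-type cloning region, with lacZα fragments, a lac promoter/operator and flanking T7 and T3 promoters. Short annotated fragments of TcR, lacI, an RSF origin and a Tn903 transposase appear to be non-functional remnants of the vector's construction.

The insert, assembled by Gibson cloning, is recorded as PsopD2 sopD2 deltaCC::L16::HaloTag::HA. By that name, expression is driven by the native sopD2 promoter, which the feature table does not annotate separately but which presumably lies in the unannotated stretch upstream of the sopD2 coding sequence. The sopD2 open reading frame is joined through a linker (L16) to HaloTag, a modified dehalogenase that bonds covalently to chloroalkane ligands, followed by a C-terminal HA epitope that is also not annotated. The "deltaCC" designation marks the mutant form, but the record does not define what is deleted.

SopD2 is a secreted effector that contributes to Salmonella-induced filament formation and to replication in macrophages. A low-copy, natively regulated HaloTag fusion of this kind is suited to labelling the effector with fluorescent ligands and to HA-based detection, with this mutant likely serving for comparison against a wild-type fusion. The record itself states only bacterial expression of the mutant fusion.
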