Addgene plasmid #198157: p6173
Purpose: bacterial expression of sopD2::HaloTag fusion, mutant form
Depositing lab: Michael Hensel. Depositing organization: Universitaet Osnabrueck.
Backbone
  Vector backbone: pWSK29
  Vector type: Bacterial Expression
Growth in bacteria
  Bacterial resistance: Ampicillin, 100 μg/mL
  Growth temperature: 37°C
  Growth strain: NEB Stable
  Copy number: Low Copy
Gene/Insert
  Gene/Insert name: PsopD2 sopD2 deltaCC::L16::HaloTag::HA
  Species: Salmonella enterica serovar Typhimurium
  Entrez Gene: STM0972 (a.k.a. STM0972)
  Tag / fusion protein: HaloTag-HA (C terminal on insert)
  Cloning method: Gibson Cloning
Terms and licenses: Academic/Nonprofit Terms; Industry Terms: Not Available to Industry
How to cite: p6173 was a gift from Michael Hensel (Addgene plasmid # 198157 ; http://n2t.net/addgene:198157 ; RRID:Addgene_198157)
